Addgene plasmid #79050: pET30a-AlkB
Purpose: Express wild type AlkB protein in E. coli BL21(DE3)
Depositing lab: Tao Pan. Depositing organization: University of Chicago. Publication: Efficient and quantitative high-throughput tRNA sequencing. Zheng G, Qin Y, Clark WC, Dai Q, Yi C, He C, Lambowitz AM, Pan T. Nat Methods. 2015 Sep;12(9):835-7. doi: 10.1038/nmeth.3478. Epub 2015 Jul 27. PubMed 26214130.
Backbone
  Vector backbone: pET30a
  Backbone manufacturer: Novagen
  Backbone size w/o insert (bp): 5243
  Total vector size (bp): 5858
  Vector type: Bacterial Expression
Growth in bacteria
  Bacterial resistance: Kanamycin, 50 μg/mL
  Growth temperature: 37°C
  Growth strain: DH5alpha
  Growth instructions: BL21 (DE3) for expression
  Copy number: High Copy
Gene/Insert
  Gene/Insert name: AlkB
  Species: E.coli
  Insert size (bp): 615
  Mutation: A truncated AlkB with deletion of the amino (N)-terminal 11 amino acids
  GenBank ID: 946708
  Entrez Gene: alkB (a.k.a. b2212, ECK2204, aidD)
  Promoter: T7
  Tag / fusion protein: His tag (N terminal on backbone)
  Cloning method: Restriction Enzyme; 5′ cloning site NdeI (not destroyed); 3′ cloning site HindIII (destroyed during cloning)
  Sequencing primers: 5′ T7; 3′ T7-term
Terms and licenses: Academic/Nonprofit Terms; Industry Terms: Not Available to Industry
How to cite: pET30a-AlkB was a gift from Tao Pan (Addgene plasmid # 79050 ; http://n2t.net/addgene:79050 ; RRID:Addgene_79050)
