[The description below was written by a language model from this plasmid's Addgene catalogue record and pLannotate feature annotations shown in this document.]
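Description:
pET30a-AlkB is a bacterial expression plasmid built on the Novagen pET30a backbone for producing the E. coli AlkB protein in BL21(DE3) cells. AlkB is an iron- and alpha-ketoglutarate-dependent dioxygenase that removes alkyl lesions such as 1-methyladenine and 3-methylcytosine from DNA and RNA by oxidative demethylation. The 615 bp insert encodes an otherwise wild-type AlkB lacking its first 11 N-terminal amino acids, cloned between NdeI and HindIII (the latter destroyed during cloning).

Expression is driven by a T7 promoter followed by a lac operator and the T7 gene 10 ribosome binding site, and ends at the T7 terminator. The plasmid-borne lacI gene supplies repressor, so transcription is held in check until IPTG induction in a host that provides T7 RNA polymerase. The catalogue lists an N-terminal His tag. In line with this, the feature table shows a short His-containing tag fragment and a thrombin cleavage site upstream of alkB, which would allow affinity purification and tag removal. A second His-tag fragment is annotated downstream of the insert, but the record does not say whether it is translated in frame.

The plasmid replicates from a pBR322-type ColE1 origin with the rop gene and bom region present. The record nonetheless lists it as high copy. It is selected with kanamycin through aph(3')-Ia and also carries an f1 origin. The short TcR and AmpR promoter fragments are backbone remnants, not functional markers. The annotated sequence is 5,918 nt, slightly larger than the 5,858 bp stated in the catalogue. The associated publication concerns high-throughput tRNA sequencing, which suggests the purified enzyme is used to demethylate RNA, though the record does not state this explicitly.
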