Features (pLannotate 1.2.2; 21 found; start..end, strand, type, name):
     26..73      -  terminator     T7 terminator: transcription terminator for bacteriophage T7 RNA polymerase
     81..130     -  CDS            SET1 (fragment): solubility-enhancement tag derived from T7 phage gene 10B
    140..157     -  CDS            9xHis (fragment): 9xHis affinity tag
    167..781     -  CDS            alkB (fragment): ALKB_ECOLI - Also known as aidD. Experimental evidence at protein level: Swiss-Prot protein existence level 1. Dioxygenase that repairs alkylated DNA and RNA containing 3- methylcytosine or 1-methyladenine by oxidative demethylation. Has highest activity towards 3-methylcytosine. Has lower activity towards alkylated DNA containing ethenoadenine, and no detectable activity towards 1-methylguanine or 3-methylthymine. Accepts double-stranded and single-stranded substrates. Requires molecular oxygen, alpha- ketoglutarate and iron. Provides extensive resistance to alkylating agents such as MMS and
    788..805     -  CDS            thrombin site: thrombin recognition and cleavage site
    816..832     -  CDS            capTEV™ (fragment): composite tag for in vivo biotinylation, TEV protease cleavage, and 6xHis tagging
    851..873     -  RBS            RBS: efficient ribosome binding site from bacteriophage T7 gene 10 (Olins and Rangwala, 1989)
    888..912     -  protein_bind   lac operator: The lac repressor binds to the lac operator to inhibit transcription in E. coli. This inhibition can be relieved by adding lactose or isopropyl-β-D-thiogalactopyranoside (IPTG). lac repressor encoded by lacI
    913..931     -  promoter       T7 promoter: promoter for bacteriophage T7 RNA polymerase
    957..1236    +  CDS            TcR (fragment): tetracycline efflux protein; tet; confers resistance to tetracycline
   1244..1321    +  promoter       lacI promoter: lacI
   1322..2404    +  CDS            lacI: lac repressor; lacI; The lac repressor binds to the lac operator to inhibit transcription in E. coli. This inhibition can be relieved by adding lactose or isopropyl-β-D-thiogalactopyranoside (IPTG).
   2417..2438    +  protein_bind   CAP binding site: CAP binding activates transcription in the presence of cAMP. E. coli catabolite activator protein
   2453..2744    +  CDS            TcR (fragment): tetracycline efflux protein; tet; confers resistance to tetracycline
   2816..3196    -  CDS            YPB1_ECOLX: Protein predicted: Swiss-Prot protein existence level 4. From Escherichia coli.
   3213..3404    +  CDS            rop: Rop protein, which maintains plasmids at low copy number; rop
   3506..3648    +  misc_feature   bom: basis of mobility region from pBR322
   3834..4422    -  rep_origin     ori: high-copy-number ColE1/pMB1/pBR322/pUC origin of replication
   4544..5359    +  CDS            KanR: aminoglycoside phosphotransferase; aph(3')-Ia; confers resistance to kanamycin in bacteria or G418 (Geneticin®) in eukaryotes
   5368..5425    -  promoter       AmpR promoter (fragment): bla
   5452..5907    -  rep_origin     f1 ori (sequence partly withheld): f1 bacteriophage origin of replication; arrow indicates direction of (+) strand synthesis
>Addgene plasmid #79050 | pET30a-AlkB | addgene full sequence | sequence record 152937 | Addgene assembled sequence
ATCCGGATATAGTTCCTCCTTTCAGCAAAAAACCCCTCAAGACCCGTTTAGAGGCCCCAAGGGGTTATGC
TAGTTATTGCTCAGCGGTGGCAGCAGCCAACTCAGCTTCCTTTCGGGCTTTGTTAGCAGCCGGATCTCAG
TGGTGGTGGTGGTGGTGCTCGAGTTATTCTTTTTTACCTGCCTGACGGAATGTCAGGTTGTAGCGGCAGT
CGATGGTGAGTGGATGAAACCCCGCTTTCAACGGTTGAATACCGTGATAAAACAGCCGCGATTCACCGCC
CCATACCACCACATCGCCATGTTCCAACAACAAACGTTTGAGCGGATCATTACGTTTCAGGCCGCCAAAT
TGAAAAATCGCGGGTAAGCCCAGAGAAACAGAAACAATTGGCGCGCGCAGATCCGGTTCGTCTTTATCCT
GATGCAGCGACAGTTTCGCGCCAGGAGCGTAGCGGTTGATAAGACAAGCATCTGGCTGGAAATCTGGATA
GCCCGCCGCCGTAGCCGCACGTTGACATAAATTATGAAAACTCTGTGGCATGGCGGGCCACGGTTTATTT
GTTTGCGGATCAATGGGCGAATAGAGATAACCTTGCCGATGGGTCGTCCAGCCCAGATGCCCACAGTTGG
TCATCGCCACCGACATGGTATATCCCCCGGGGGTGACCATCTGGCGAAACGGCGACTGGCTGGCAACGTC
ATTAATATCGCGGATTAGTTGCTCCGCAGCGTTAAAAGCAAAACGCCGTAAAATTACCGCTCCAGCCGCC
AGTGGCTCTTGCATATGGCTGCCGCGCGGCACCAGGCCGCTGCTGTGATGATGATGATGATGGCTGCTGC
CCATGGTATATCTCCTTCTTAAAGTTAAACAAAATTATTTCTAGAGGGGAATTGTTATCCGCTCACAATT
CCCCTATAGTGAGTCGTATTAATTTCGCGGGATCGAGATCGATCTCGATCCTCTACGCCGGACGCATCGT
GGCCGGCATCACCGGCGCCACAGGTGCGGTTGCTGGCGCCTATATCGCCGACATCACCGATGGGGAAGAT
CGGGCTCGCCACTTCGGGCTCATGAGCGCTTGTTTCGGCGTGGGTATGGTGGCAGGCCCCGTGGCCGGGG
GACTGTTGGGCGCCATCTCCTTGCATGCACCATTCCTTGCGGCGGCGGTGCTCAACGGCCTCAACCTACT
ACTGGGCTGCTTCCTAATGCAGGAGTCGCATAAGGGAGAGCGTCGAGATCCCGGACACCATCGAATGGCG
CAAAACCTTTCGCGGTATGGCATGATAGCGCCCGGAAGAGAGTCAATTCAGGGTGGTGAATGTGAAACCA
GTAACGTTATACGATGTCGCAGAGTATGCCGGTGTCTCTTATCAGACCGTTTCCCGCGTGGTGAACCAGG
CCAGCCACGTTTCTGCGAAAACGCGGGAAAAAGTGGAAGCGGCGATGGCGGAGCTGAATTACATTCCCAA
CCGCGTGGCACAACAACTGGCGGGCAAACAGTCGTTGCTGATTGGCGTTGCCACCTCCAGTCTGGCCCTG
CACGCGCCGTCGCAAATTGTCGCGGCGATTAAATCTCGCGCCGATCAACTGGGTGCCAGCGTGGTGGTGT
CGATGGTAGAACGAAGCGGCGTCGAAGCCTGTAAAGCGGCGGTGCACAATCTTCTCGCGCAACGCGTCAG
TGGGCTGATCATTAACTATCCGCTGGATGACCAGGATGCCATTGCTGTGGAAGCTGCCTGCACTAATGTT
CCGGCGTTATTTCTTGATGTCTCTGACCAGACACCCATCAACAGTATTATTTTCTCCCATGAAGACGGTA
CGCGACTGGGCGTGGAGCATCTGGTCGCATTGGGTCACCAGCAAATCGCGCTGTTAGCGGGCCCATTAAG
TTCTGTCTCGGCGCGTCTGCGTCTGGCTGGCTGGCATAAATATCTCACTCGCAATCAAATTCAGCCGATA
GCGGAACGGGAAGGCGACTGGAGTGCCATGTCCGGTTTTCAACAAACCATGCAAATGCTGAATGAGGGCA
TCGTTCCCACTGCGATGCTGGTTGCCAACGATCAGATGGCGCTGGGCGCAATGCGCGCCATTACCGAGTC
CGGGCTGCGCGTTGGTGCGGACATCTCGGTAGTGGGATACGACGATACCGAAGACAGCTCATGTTATATC
CCGCCGTTAACCACCATCAAACAGGATTTTCGCCTGCTGGGGCAAACCAGCGTGGACCGCTTGCTGCAAC
TCTCTCAGGGCCAGGCGGTGAAGGGCAATCAGCTGTTGCCCGTCTCACTGGTGAAAAGAAAAACCACCCT
GGCGCCCAATACGCAAACCGCCTCTCCCCGCGCGTTGGCCGATTCATTAATGCAGCTGGCACGACAGGTT
TCCCGACTGGAAAGCGGGCAGTGAGCGCAACGCAATTAATGTAAGTTAGCTCACTCATTAGGCACCGGGA
TCTCGACCGATGCCCTTGAGAGCCTTCAACCCAGTCAGCTCCTTCCGGTGGGCGCGGGGCATGACTATCG
TCGCCGCACTTATGACTGTCTTCTTTATCATGCAACTCGTAGGACAGGTGCCGGCAGCGCTCTGGGTCAT
TTTCGGCGAGGACCGCTTTCGCTGGAGCGCGACGATGATCGGCCTGTCGCTTGCGGTATTCGGAATCTTG
CACGCCCTCGCTCAAGCCTTCGTCACTGGTCCCGCCACCAAACGTTTCGGCGAGAAGCAGGCCATTATCG
CCGGCATGGCGGCCCCACGGGTGCGCATGATCGTGCTCCTGTCGTTGAGGACCCGGCTAGGCTGGCGGGG
TTGCCTTACTGGTTAGCAGAATGAATCACCGATACGCGAGCGAACGTGAAGCGACTGCTGCTGCAAAACG
TCTGCGACCTGAGCAACAACATGAATGGTCTTCGGTTTCCGTGTTTCGTAAAGTCTGGAAACGCGGAAGT
CAGCGCCCTGCACCATTATGTTCCGGATCTGCATCGCAGGATGCTGCTGGCTACCCTGTGGAACACCTAC
ATCTGTATTAACGAAGCGCTGGCATTGACCCTGAGTGATTTTTCTCTGGTCCCGCCGCATCCATACCGCC
AGTTGTTTACCCTCACAACGTTCCAGTAACCGGGCATGTTCATCATCAGTAACCCGTATCGTGAGCATCC
TCTCTCGTTTCATCGGTATCATTACCCCCATGAACAGAAATCCCCCTTACACGGAGGCATCAGTGACCAA
ACAGGAAAAAACCGCCCTTAACATGGCCCGCTTTATCAGAAGCCAGACATTAACGCTTCTGGAGAAACTC
AACGAGCTGGACGCGGATGAACAGGCAGACATCTGTGAATCGCTTCACGACCACGCTGATGAGCTTTACC
GCAGCTGCCTCGCGCGTTTCGGTGATGACGGTGAAAACCTCTGACACATGCAGCTCCCGGAGACGGTCAC
AGCTTGTCTGTAAGCGGATGCCGGGAGCAGACAAGCCCGTCAGGGCGCGTCAGCGGGTGTTGGCGGGTGT
CGGGGCGCAGCCATGACCCAGTCACGTAGCGATAGCGGAGTGTATACTGGCTTAACTATGCGGCATCAGA
GCAGATTGTACTGAGAGTGCACCATATATGCGGTGTGAAATACCGCACAGATGCGTAAGGAGAAAATACC
GCATCAGGCGCTCTTCCGCTTCCTCGCTCACTGACTCGCTGCGCTCGGTCGTTCGGCTGCGGCGAGCGGT
ATCAGCTCACTCAAAGGCGGTAATACGGTTATCCACAGAATCAGGGGATAACGCAGGAAAGAACATGTGA
GCAAAAGGCCAGCAAAAGGCCAGGAACCGTAAAAAGGCCGCGTTGCTGGCGTTTTTCCATAGGCTCCGCC
CCCCTGACGAGCATCACAAAAATCGACGCTCAAGTCAGAGGTGGCGAAACCCGACAGGACTATAAAGATA
CCAGGCGTTTCCCCCTGGAAGCTCCCTCGTGCGCTCTCCTGTTCCGACCCTGCCGCTTACCGGATACCTG
TCCGCCTTTCTCCCTTCGGGAAGCGTGGCGCTTTCTCATAGCTCACGCTGTAGGTATCTCAGTTCGGTGT
AGGTCGTTCGCTCCAAGCTGGGCTGTGTGCACGAACCCCCCGTTCAGCCCGACCGCTGCGCCTTATCCGG
TAACTATCGTCTTGAGTCCAACCCGGTAAGACACGACTTATCGCCACTGGCAGCAGCCACTGGTAACAGG
ATTAGCAGAGCGAGGTATGTAGGCGGTGCTACAGAGTTCTTGAAGTGGTGGCCTAACTACGGCTACACTA
GAAGGACAGTATTTGGTATCTGCGCTCTGCTGAAGCCAGTTACCTTCGGAAAAAGAGTTGGTAGCTCTTG
ATCCGGCAAACAAACCACCGCTGGTAGCGGTGGTTTTTTTGTTTGCAAGCAGCAGATTACGCGCAGAAAA
AAAGGATCTCAAGAAGATCCTTTGATCTTTTCTACGGGGTCTGACGCTCAGTGGAACGAAAACTCACGTT
AAGGGATTTTGGTCATGAACAATAAAACTGTCTGCTTACATAAACAGTAATACAAGGGGTGTTATGAGCC
ATATTCAACGGGAAACGTCTTGCTCTAGGCCGCGATTAAATTCCAACATGGATGCTGATTTATATGGGTA
TAAATGGGCTCGCGATAATGTCGGGCAATCAGGTGCGACAATCTATCGATTGTATGGGAAGCCCGATGCG
CCAGAGTTGTTTCTGAAACATGGCAAAGGTAGCGTTGCCAATGATGTTACAGATGAGATGGTCAGACTAA
ACTGGCTGACGGAATTTATGCCTCTTCCGACCATCAAGCATTTTATCCGTACTCCTGATGATGCATGGTT
ACTCACCACTGCGATCCCCGGGAAAACAGCATTCCAGGTATTAGAAGAATATCCTGATTCAGGTGAAAAT
ATTGTTGATGCGCTGGCAGTGTTCCTGCGCCGGTTGCATTCGATTCCTGTTTGTAATTGTCCTTTTAACA
GCGATCGCGTATTTCGTCTCGCTCAGGCGCAATCACGAATGAATAACGGTTTGGTTGATGCGAGTGATTT
TGATGACGAGCGTAATGGCTGGCCTGTTGAACAAGTCTGGAAAGAAATGCATAAACTTTTGCCATTCTCA
CCGGATTCAGTCGTCACTCATGGTGATTTCTCACTTGATAACCTTATTTTTGACGAGGGGAAATTAATAG
GTTGTATTGATGTTGGACGAGTCGGAATCGCAGACCGATACCAGGATCTTGCCATCCTATGGAACTGCCT
CGGTGAGTTTTCTCCTTCATTACAGAAACGGCTTTTTCAAAAATATGGTATTGATAATCCTGATATGAAT
AAATTGCAGTTTCATTTGATGCTCGATGAGTTTTTCTAAGAATTAATTCATGAGCGGATACATATTTGAA
TGTATTTAGAAAAATAAACAAATAGGGGTTCCGCGCACATTTCCCCGAAAAGTGCCACCTGAAATTGTAA
ACGTTAATATTTTGTTAAAATTCGCGTTAAATTTTTGTTAAATCAGCTCATTTTTTAACCAATAGGCCGA
AATCGGCAAAATCCCTTATAAATCAAAAGAATAGACCGAGATAGGGT
[37 nt withheld, positions 5578-5614]
AAAGAACGTGGACTCCAACGTCAAAGG
[49 nt withheld, positions 5642-5690]
T
[91 nt withheld, positions 5692-5782]
G
[124 nt withheld, positions 5784-5907]
CCCATTCGCCA
