>Addgene plasmid #79050 | pET30a-AlkB | addgene partial sequence | sequence record 152936 | T7term 5'-GCTAGTTATTGCTCAGCGG-3'
GATACTTCTTTNGGCTTTGTTGCAGCCGGATCTCAGTGGTGGTGGTGGTGGTGCTCGAGTTATTCTTTTT
TACCTGCCTGACGGAATGTCAGGTTGTAGCGGCAGTCGATGGTGAGTGGATGAAACCCCGCTTTCAACGG
TTGAATACCGTGATAAAACAGCCGCGATTCACCGCCCCATACCACCACATCGCCATGTTCCAACAACAAA
CGTTTGAGCGGATCATTACGTTTCAGGCCGCCAAATTGAAAAATCGCGGGTAAGCCCAGAGAAACAGAAA
CAATTGGCGCGCGCAGATCCGGTTCGTCTTTATCCTGATGCAGCGACAGTTTCGCGCCAGGAGCGTAGCG
GTTGATAAGACAAGCATCTGGCTGGAAATCTGGATAGCCCGCCGCCGTAGCCGCACGTTGACATAAATTA
TGAAAACTCTGTGGCATGGCGGGCCACGGTTTATTTGTTTGCGGATCAATGGGCGAATAGAGATAACCTT
GCCGATGGGTCGTCCAGCCCAGATGCCCACAGTTGGTCATCGCCACCGACATGGTATATCCCCCGGGGGT
GACCATCTGGCGAAACGGCGACTGGCTGGCAACGTCATTAATATCGCGGATTAGTTGCTCCGCAGCGTTA
AAAGCAAAACGCCGTAAAATTACCGCTCCAGCCGCCAGTGGCTCTTGCATATGGCTGCCGCGCGGCACCA
GGCCGCTGCTGTGATGATGATGATGATGGCTGCTGCCCATGGTATATCTCCTTCTTAAAGTTAAACAAAA
TTATTTCTAGAGGGGAATTGTTATCCGCTCACAATTCCCCTATAGTGAGTCGTATTAATTTCGCGGGATC
GAGATCTCGATCCTCTACGCCGGACGCATCGTGGCCGGCATCACCGGCGCCACAGGTGCGGTTGCTGGCG
CCTATATCGCCGACATCACCGATGGGGNAAGATCGGGCTCGCCACTTCGGGCTCATG
