>Addgene plasmid #79050 | pET30a-AlkB | addgene partial sequence | sequence record 154501 | T7 5'-TAATACGACTCACTATAGGG-3'
ATTTTGTTTAACTTTAAGAAGGAGATATACCATGGGCAGCAGCCATCATCATCATCATCACAGCAGCGGC
CTGGTGCCGCGCGGCAGCCATATGCAAGAGCCACTGGCGGCTGGAGCGGTAATTTTACGGCGTTTTGCTT
TTAACGCTGCGGAGCAACTAATCCGCGATATTAATGACGTTGCCAGCCAGTCGCCGTTTCGCCAGATGGT
CACCCCCGGGGGATATACCATGTCGGTGGCGATGACCAACTGTGGGCATCTGGGCTGGACGACCCATCGG
CAAGGTTATCTCTATTCGCCCATTGATCCGCAAACAAATAAACCGTGGCCCGCCATGCCACAGAGTTTTC
ATAATTTATGTCAACGTGCGGCTACGGCGGCGGGCTATCCAGATTTCCAGCCAGATGCTTGTCTTATCAA
CCGCTACGCTCCTGGCGCGAAACTGTCGCTGCATCAGGATAAAGACGAACCGGATCTGCGCGCGCCAATT
GTTTCTGTTTCTCTGGGCTTACCCGCGATTTTTCAATTTGGCGGCCTGAAACGTAATGATCCGCTCAAAC
GTTTGTTGTTGGAACATGGCGATGTGGTGGTATGGGGCGGTGAATCGCGGCTGTTTTATCACGGTATTCA
ACCGTTGAAAGCGGGGTTTCATCCACTCACCATCGACTGCCGCTACAACCTGACATTCCGTCAGGCAGGT
AAA
